Addgene plasmid #60684: PfICH pET15b
Purpose: Recombinant protein expression of Isocyanide Hydratase from Pseudomonas fluorescens
Depositing lab: Mark Wilson. Depositing organization: University of Nebraska at Lincoln. Publication: Evolution of new enzymatic function by structural modulation of cysteine reactivity in Pseudomonas fluorescens isocyanide hydratase. Lakshminarasimhan M, Madzelan P, Nan R, Milkovic NM, Wilson MA. J Biol Chem. 2010 Sep 17;285(38):29651-61. doi: 10.1074/jbc.M110.147934. Epub 2010 Jul 14. PubMed 20630867.
Backbone
  Vector backbone: pET15b
  Backbone manufacturer: Novagen
  Total vector size (bp): 5708
  Vector type: Bacterial Expression
Growth in bacteria
  Bacterial resistance: Ampicillin, 100 μg/mL
  Growth temperature: 37°C
  Growth strain: DH5alpha
  Copy number: High Copy
Gene/Insert
  Gene/Insert name: inhA (alt name: Isocyanide Hydratase)
  Species: Pseudomonas fluorescens
  GenBank ID: NC_016830.1
  Promoter: T7
  Tag / fusion protein: 6xHis (N terminal on backbone)
  Cloning method: Restriction Enzyme; 5′ cloning site NdeI (not destroyed); 3′ cloning site XhoI (not destroyed)
  Sequencing primers: 5′ T7; 3′ T7term
Terms and licenses: Academic/Nonprofit Terms; Industry Terms: Not Available to Industry
How to cite: PfICH pET15b was a gift from Mark Wilson (Addgene plasmid # 60684 ; http://n2t.net/addgene:60684 ; RRID:Addgene_60684)
