[The description below was written by a language model from this plasmid's Addgene catalogue record.]
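Description:
PfICH pET15b is a bacterial expression plasmid built on the Novagen pET15b backbone, designed for recombinant production of isocyanide hydratase (ICH, recorded under the gene name inhA) from Pseudomonas fluorescens. The plasmid is maintained in E. coli under ampicillin selection and is listed as high copy, with a standard cloning strain (DH5alpha) used for propagation. The record gives a total vector size of 5708 bp, a figure that appears to correspond to the backbone. The insert length is not stated.

The coding sequence was inserted by restriction cloning between the NdeI and XhoI sites, both of which remain intact, so the gene can be excised or replaced with the same enzymes. Transcription is driven by the T7 promoter, which means expression depends on a host that supplies T7 RNA polymerase, such as a DE3 lysogen, rather than on the propagation strain. Cloning through NdeI places the gene in frame with the backbone-encoded N-terminal 6xHis tag, allowing the protein to be purified by immobilised metal affinity chromatography. In the standard pET15b design, a thrombin cleavage site lies between the tag and the NdeI site, and a lac operator and lacI repressor allow inducible control, though none of these elements is listed explicitly in the record. The insert can be verified by sequencing from the flanking T7 promoter and T7 terminator primer sites.

The construct is intended for overexpression and purification of P. fluorescens ICH. The associated publication concerns the evolution of new enzymatic function through structural modulation of cysteine reactivity in this enzyme. No feature table was supplied, so details of other backbone elements are not documented here.
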