>Addgene plasmid #60684 | PfICH pET15b | addgene partial sequence | sequence record 99174 | T7 5'-TAATACGACTCACTATAGGG-3'
NTTGAGAAATTCCCTCTGAATAATTTTGTTTACTTTAAGAAGGAGATATACCATGGGCAGCAGCCATCAT
CATTATCATCACAGCAGCGGCCTGGTGCCGCGCGGCAGCCAT
[681 nt withheld, positions 113-793]
GGCTGACTCGAGGATCCGGCTGCTAACAAAGCCCGAAAGGAAGCTGAGTTGGCTGCTGCCACCGCTGANC
AATAACTAGCATAACCCCTTGGGGGCCTTCTAAACGGGTCTTGAGGGGTTTTTTGCTGAAAGGAGGAACT
ATATCCNGGATATCCCGCAAGAAGCCCGGGCAGTANCGGCATAACCAAGCCCTATGCCTANANCATCCAA
GGGTGAACGGTGCCCAAGAATAACNATNAACGCATTNTTNAAATTTTCATACACGGTGCCTGAANTGCGT
TAAACNATTTTAANCTGTGANTAAAATANCNCAATTAAAANTTTATNNATGAANAAACTNTTNAAAAATT
GAAAATTNTTTTAAAAANAAAAAGGCCTNN
