>Addgene plasmid #60684 | PfICH pET15b | addgene partial sequence | sequence record 99175 | T7term 5'-GCTAGTTATTGCTCAGCGG-3'
AGCAGCCGGATCCTCGAGTCAGCC
[681 nt withheld, positions 25-705]
ATGGCTGCCGCGCGGCACCAGGCCGCTGCTGTGATGATGATGATGATGGCTGCTGCCCATGGTATATCTC
CTTCTTAAAGTTAAAC
